LOCUS       Exported 5681 bp ds-DNA circular SYN 12-MAY-2021
DEFINITION  wildtype Fgß peptide with ddFLN4 fingerprint domain with C-terminal
            ybbr tag for covalent immobilization - resulting in high forces.
ACCESSION   .
VERSION     .
KEYWORDS    pET28a-Fgß-ddFLN4-HIS-ybbr
SOURCE      synthetic DNA construct
  ORGANISM  synthetic DNA construct
REFERENCE   1 (bases 1 to 5681)
  AUTHORS   Milles LF, Schulten K, Gaub HE, Bernardi RC,
  TITLE     Molecular mechanism of extreme mechanostability in a pathogen
            adhesin
  JOURNAL   Science 30 Mar 2018: Vol. 359, Issue 6383, pp. 1527-1533
REFERENCE   2 (bases 1 to 5681)
  AUTHORS   .
  TITLE     Direct Submission
  JOURNAL   Exported May 12, 2021 from SnapGene Server 1.1.58
            http://www.snapgene.com
FEATURES             Location/Qualifiers
     source          1..5681
                     /organism="synthetic DNA construct"
                     /mol_type="other DNA"
     rep_origin      12..467
                     /direction=RIGHT
                     /label=f1 ori
                     /note="f1 bacteriophage origin of replication; arrow
                     indicates direction of (+) strand synthesis"
     primer_bind     complement(99..118)
                     /label=F1ori-R
                     /note="F1 origin, reverse primer"
     primer_bind     309..330
                     /label=F1ori-F
                     /note="F1 origin, forward primer"
     CDS             complement(560..1375)
                     /codon_start=1
                     /gene="aph(3')-Ia"
                     /product="aminoglycoside phosphotransferase"
                     /label=KanR
                     /note="confers resistance to kanamycin in bacteria or G418
                     (Geneticin(R)) in eukaryotes"
                     /translation="MSHIQRETSCSRPRLNSNMDADLYGYKWARDNVGQSGATIYRLYG
                     KPDAPELFLKHGKGSVANDVTDEMVRLNWLTEFMPLPTIKHFIRTPDDAWLLTTAIPGK
                     TAFQVLEEYPDSGENIVDALAVFLRRLHSIPVCNCPFNSDRVFRLAQAQSRMNNGLVDA
                     SDFDDERNGWPVEQVWKEMHKLLPFSPDSVVTHGDFSLDNLIFDEGKLIGCIDVGRVGI
                     ADRYQDLAILWNCLGEFSPSLQKRLFQKYGIDNPDMNKLQFHLMLDEFF"
     primer_bind     1283..1302
                     /label=Kan-R
                     /note="Kanamycin resistance gene, reverse primer"
     primer_bind     1367..1386
                     /label=pENTR-R
                     /note="pENTR vectors, reverse primer"
     rep_origin      1497..2085
                     /direction=RIGHT
                     /label=ori
                     /note="high-copy-number ColE1/pMB1/pBR322/pUC origin of
                     replication"
     primer_bind     1986..2005
                     /label=pBR322ori-F
                     /note="pBR322 origin, forward primer"
     primer_bind     2239..2256
                     /label=L4440
                     /note="L4440 vector, forward primer"
     misc_feature    2271..2413
                     /label=bom
                     /note="basis of mobility region from pBR322"
     primer_bind     complement(2339..2358)
                     /label=pRS-marker
                     /note="pRS vectors, use to sequence yeast selectable
                     marker"
     primer_bind     2499..2521
                     /label=pGEX 3'
                     /note="pGEX vectors, reverse primer"
     CDS             complement(2515..2706)
                     /codon_start=1
                     /gene="rop"
                     /product="Rop protein, which maintains plasmids at low copy
                     number"
                     /label=rop
                     /translation="MTKQEKTALNMARFIRSQTLTLLEKLNELDADEQADICESLHDHA
                     DELYRSCLARFGDDGENL"
     CDS             complement(3515..4597)
                     /codon_start=1
                     /gene="lacI"
                     /product="lac repressor"
                     /label=lacI
                     /note="The lac repressor binds to the lac operator to
                     inhibit transcription in E. coli. This inhibition can be
                     relieved by adding lactose or
                     isopropyl-beta-D-thiogalactopyranoside (IPTG)."
                     /translation="MKPVTLYDVAEYAGVSYQTVSRVVNQASHVSAKTREKVEAAMAEL
                     NYIPNRVAQQLAGKQSLLIGVATSSLALHAPSQIVAAIKSRADQLGASVVVSMVERSGV
                     EACKAAVHNLLAQRVSGLIINYPLDDQDAIAVEAACTNVPALFLDVSDQTPINSIIFSH
                     EDGTRLGVEHLVALGHQQIALLAGPLSSVSARLRLAGWHKYLTRNQIQPIAEREGDWSA
                     MSGFQQTMQMLNEGIVPTAMLVANDQMALGAMRAITESGLRVGADISVVGYDDTEDSSC
                     YIPPLTTIKQDFRLLGQTSVDRLLQLSQGQAVKGNQLLPVSLVKRKTTLAPNTQTASPR
                     ALADSLMQLARQVSRLESGQ"
     primer_bind     4559..4578
                     /label=LacI-R
                     /note="LacI, reverse primer"
     promoter        complement(4598..4675)
                     /gene="lacI"
                     /label=lacI promoter
     primer_bind     4881..4900
                     /label=pBRrevBam
                     /note="pBR322 vectors, tet region, downstream of BamHI,
                     reverse primer"
     primer_bind     4984..5003
                     /label=T7
                     /note="T7 promoter, forward primer"
     promoter        4984..5002
                     /label=T7 promoter
                     /note="promoter for bacteriophage T7 RNA polymerase"
     protein_bind    5003..5027
                     /label=lac operator
                     /bound_moiety="lac repressor encoded by lacI"
                     /note="The lac repressor binds to the lac operator to
                     inhibit transcription in E. coli. This inhibition can be
                     relieved by adding lactose or
                     isopropyl-beta-D-thiogalactopyranoside (IPTG)."
     RBS             5042..5064
                     /note="efficient ribosome binding site from bacteriophage
                     T7 gene 10 (Olins and Rangwala, 1989)"
     CDS             5477..5494
                     /codon_start=1
                     /product="6xHis affinity tag"
                     /label=6xHis
                     /translation="HHHHHH"
     primer_bind     complement(5595..5613)
                     /label=T7 Term
                     /note="T7 terminator, reverse primer"
     terminator      5609..5656
                     /label=T7 terminator
                     /note="transcription terminator for bacteriophage T7 RNA
                     polymerase"
ORIGIN
        1 tggcgaatgg gnnnnnnnnn nnnnnnnnnn nnnnnnnnnn nnnnnnnnnn nnnnnnnnnn
       61 nnnnnnnnnn nnnnnnnnnn nnnnnnnnnn nnnnnnnnnn nnnnnnnnnn nnnnnnnnnn
      121 nnnnnnnnnn nnnnncnnnn nnnnnnnnnn nnnnnnnnnn nnnnnnnnnn nnnnnnnnnn
      181 nnnnnnnnnn nnnnnnnnnn nnnnnnnnnn nnnnnnnnnn nnnnnnnann nnnnnnnnnn
      241 nnnnnnnnnn nnnnnnnnnn nnnnnnnnnn nnnnnnncct ttgacgttgg agtccacgtt
      301 ctttnnnnnn nnnnnnnnnn nnnnnnnnnn nnnnnnnnnn naccctatct cggtctattc
      361 ttttgattta taagggattt tgccgatttc ggcctattgg ttaaaaaatg agctgattta
      421 acaaaaattt aacgcgaatt ttaacaaaat attaacgttt acaatttcag gtggcacttt
      481 tcggggaaat gtgcgcggaa cccctatttg tttatttttc taaatacatt caaatatgta
      541 tccgctcatg aattaattct tagaaaaact catcgagcat caaatgaaac tgcaatttat
      601 tcatatcagg attatcaata ccatattttt gaaaaagccg tttctgtaat gaaggagaaa
      661 actcaccgag gcagttccat aggatggcaa gatcctggta tcggtctgcg attccgactc
      721 gtccaacatc aatacaacct attaatttcc cctcgtcaaa aataaggtta tcaagtgaga
      781 aatcaccatg agtgacgact gaatccggtg agaatggcaa aagtttatgc atttctttcc
      841 agacttgttc aacaggccag ccattacgct cgtcatcaaa atcactcgca tcaaccaaac
      901 cgttattcat tcgtgattgc gcctgagcga gacgaaatac gcgatcgctg ttaaaaggac
      961 aattacaaac aggaatcgaa tgcaaccggc gcaggaacac tgccagcgca tcaacaatat
     1021 tttcacctga atcaggatat tcttctaata cctggaatgc tgttttcccg gggatcgcag
     1081 tggtgagtaa ccatgcatca tcaggagtac ggataaaatg cttgatggtc ggaagaggca
     1141 taaattccgt cagccagttt agtctgacca tctcatctgt aacatcattg gcaacgctac
     1201 ctttgccatg tttcagaaac aactctggcg catcgggctt cccatacaat cgatagattg
     1261 tcgcacctga ttgcccgaca ttatcgcgag cccatttata cccatataaa tcagcatcca
     1321 tgttggaatt taatcgcggc ctagagcaag acgtttcccg ttgaatatgg ctcataacac
     1381 cccttgtatt actgtttatg taagcagaca gttttattgt tcatgaccaa aatcccttaa
     1441 cgtgagtttt cgttccactg agcgtcagac cccgtagaaa agatcaaagg atcttcttga
     1501 gatccttttt ttctgcgcgt aatctgctgc ttgcaaacaa aaaaaccacc gctaccagcg
     1561 gtggtttgtt tgccggatca agagctacca actctttttc cgaaggtaac tggcttcagc
     1621 agagcgcaga taccaaatac tgtccttcta gtgtagccgt agttaggcca ccacttcaag
     1681 aactctgtag caccgcctac atacctcgct ctgctaatcc tgttaccagt ggctgctgcc
     1741 agtggcgata agtcgtgtct taccgggttg gactcaagac gatagttacc ggataaggcg
     1801 cagcggtcgg gctgaacggg gggttcgtgc acacagccca gcttggagcg aacgacctac
     1861 accgaactga gatacctaca gcgtgagcta tgagaaagcg ccacgcttcc cgaagggaga
     1921 aaggcggaca ggtatccggt aagcggcagg gtcggaacag gagagcgcac gagggagctt
     1981 ccagggggaa acgcctggta tctttatagt cctgtcgggt ttcgccacct ctgacttgag
     2041 cgtcgatttt tgtgatgctc gtcagggggg cggagcctat ggaaaaacgc cagcaacgcg
     2101 gcctttttac ggttcctggc cttttgctgg ccttttgctc acatgttctt tcctgcgtta
     2161 tcccctgatt ctgtggataa ccgtattacc gcctttgagt gagctgatac cgctcgccgc
     2221 agccgaacga ccgagcgcag cgagtcagtg agcgaggaag cggaagagcg cctgatgcgg
     2281 tattttctcc ttacgcatct gtgcggtatt tcacaccgca tatatggtgc actctcagta
     2341 caatctgctc tgatgccgca tagttaagcc agtatacact ccgctatcgc tacgtgactg
     2401 ggtcatggct gcgccccgac acccgccaac acccgctgac gcgccctgac gggcttgtct
     2461 gctcccggca tccgcttaca gacaagctgt gaccgtctcc gggagctgca tgtgtcagag
     2521 gttttcaccg tcatcaccga aacgcgcgag gcagctgcgg taaagctcat cagcgtggtc
     2581 gtgaagcgat tcacagatgt ctgcctgttc atccgcgtcc agctcgttga gtttctccag
     2641 aagcgttaat gtctggcttc tgataaagcg ggccatgtta agggcggttt tttcctgttt
     2701 ggtcactgat gcctccgtgt aagggggatt tctgttcatg ggggtaatga taccgatgaa
     2761 acgagagagg atgctcacga tacgggttac tgatgatgaa catgcccggt tactggaacg
     2821 ttgtgagggt aaacaactgg cggtatggat gcggcgggac cagagaaaaa tcactcaggg
     2881 tcaatgccag cgcttcgtta atacagatgt aggtgttcca cagggtagcc agcagcatcc
     2941 tgcgatgcag atccggaaca taatggtgca gggcgctgac ttccgcgttt ccagacttta
     3001 cgaaacacgg aaaccgaaga ccattcatgt tgttgctcag gtcgcagacg ttttgcagca
     3061 gcagtcgctt cacgttcgct cgcgtatcgg tgattcattc tgctaaccag taaggcaacc
     3121 ccgccagcct agccgggtcc tcaacgacag gagcacgatc atgcgcaccc gtggggccgc
     3181 catgccggcg ataatggcct gcttctcgcc gaaacgtttg gtggcgggac cagtgacgaa
     3241 ggcttgagcg agggcgtgca agattccgaa taccgcaagc gacaggccga tcatcgtcgc
     3301 gctccagcga aagcggtcct cgccgaaaat gacccagagc gctgccggca cctgtcctac
     3361 gagttgcatg ataaagaaga cagtcataag tgcggcgacg atagtcatgc cccgcgccca
     3421 ccggaaggag ctgactgggt tgaaggctct caagggcatc ggtcgagatc ccggtgccta
     3481 atgagtgagc taacttacat taattgcgtt gcgctcactg cccgctttcc agtcgggaaa
     3541 cctgtcgtgc cagctgcatt aatgaatcgg ccaacgcgcg gggagaggcg gtttgcgtat
     3601 tgggcgccag ggtggttttt cttttcacca gtgagacggg caacagctga ttgcccttca
     3661 ccgcctggcc ctgagagagt tgcagcaagc ggtccacgct ggtttgcccc agcaggcgaa
     3721 aatcctgttt gatggtggtt aacggcggga tataacatga gctgtcttcg gtatcgtcgt
     3781 atcccactac cgagatatcc gcaccaacgc gcagcccgga ctcggtaatg gcgcgcattg
     3841 cgcccagcgc catctgatcg ttggcaacca gcatcgcagt gggaacgatg ccctcattca
     3901 gcatttgcat ggtttgttga aaaccggaca tggcactcca gtcgccttcc cgttccgcta
     3961 tcggctgaat ttgattgcga gtgagatatt tatgccagcc agccagacgc agacgcgccg
     4021 agacagaact taatgggccc gctaacagcg cgatttgctg gtgacccaat gcgaccagat
     4081 gctccacgcc cagtcgcgta ccgtcttcat gggagaaaat aatactgttg atgggtgtct
     4141 ggtcagagac atcaagaaat aacgccggaa cattagtgca ggcagcttcc acagcaatgg
     4201 catcctggtc atccagcgga tagttaatga tcagcccact gacgcgttgc gcgagaagat
     4261 tgtgcaccgc cgctttacag gcttcgacgc cgcttcgttc taccatcgac accaccacgc
     4321 tggcacccag ttgatcggcg cgagatttaa tcgccgcgac aatttgcgac ggcgcgtgca
     4381 gggccagact ggaggtggca acgccaatca gcaacgactg tttgcccgcc agttgttgtg
     4441 ccacgcggtt gggaatgtaa ttcagctccg ccatcgccgc ttccactttt tcccgcgttt
     4501 tcgcagaaac gtggctggcc tggttcacca cgcgggaaac ggtctgataa gagacaccgg
     4561 catactctgc gacatcgtat aacgttactg gtttcacatt caccaccctg aattgactct
     4621 cttccgggcg ctatcatgcc ataccgcgaa aggttttgcg ccattcgatg gtgtccggga
     4681 tctcgacgct ctcccttatg cgactcctgc attaggaagc agcccagtag taggttgagg
     4741 ccgttgagca ccgccgccgc aaggaatggt gcatgcaagg agatggcgcc caacagtccc
     4801 ccggccacgg ggcctgccac catacccacg ccgaaacaag cgctcatgag cccgaagtgg
     4861 cgagcccgat cttccccatc ggtgatgtcg gcgatatagg cgccagcaac cgcacctgtg
     4921 gcgccggtga tgccggccac gatgcgtccg gcgtagagga tcgagatctc gatcccgcga
     4981 aattaatacg actcactata ggggaattgt gagcggataa caattcccct gtagaaataa
     5041 ttttgtttaa ctttaagaag gagatataca tatgggtacc aatgaagagg gctttttcag
     5101 cgcacgtggt catcgtccgc tggatggtag cggtagcggt tcaggtagcg caggtacagg
     5161 tagcggtgca gatccggaaa aaagctatgc cgaaggtccg ggtctggatg gtggtgaaag
     5221 ttttcagccg agcaaattca aaattcatgc agttgatccg gatggtgttc atcgtaccga
     5281 tggcggtgat ggttttgttg ttaccattga aggtcctgca ccggtggatc cggttatggt
     5341 tgataatggt gatggcacct atgatgttga atttgaaccg aaagaagcag gcgattacgt
     5401 tattaatctg accctggatg gcgataatgt taatggcttt ccgaaaaccg ttaccgttaa
     5461 accggcaccg agcggtcatc atcatcacca tcatggtagc gactctctgg aattcatcgc
     5521 ttctaaactg gcttaactcg agtaagatcc ggctgctaac aaagcccgaa aggaagctga
     5581 gttggctgct gccaccgctg agcaataact agcataaccc cttggggcct ctaaacgggt
     5641 cttgaggggt tttttgctga aaggaggaac tatatccgga t
//
