LOCUS       Exported 5677 bp ds-DNA circular SYN 12-MAY-2021
DEFINITION  wildtype Fgß peptide with ddFLN4 fingerprint domain with C-terminal
            ybbr tag for covalent immobilization - resulting in high forces.
ACCESSION   .
VERSION     .
KEYWORDS    pET28a-Fgß-ddFLN4-HIS-ybbr
SOURCE      synthetic DNA construct
  ORGANISM  synthetic DNA construct
REFERENCE   1 (bases 1 to 5677)
  AUTHORS   Milles LF, Schulten K, Gaub HE, Bernardi RC,
  TITLE     Molecular mechanism of extreme mechanostability in a pathogen
            adhesin
  JOURNAL   Science 30 Mar 2018: Vol. 359, Issue 6383, pp. 1527-1533
REFERENCE   2 (bases 1 to 5677)
  AUTHORS   .
  TITLE     Direct Submission
  JOURNAL   Exported May 12, 2021 from SnapGene Server 1.1.58
            http://www.snapgene.com
FEATURES             Location/Qualifiers
     source          1..5677
                     /organism="synthetic DNA construct"
                     /mol_type="other DNA"
     primer_bind     34..53
                     /label=T7
                     /note="T7 promoter, forward primer"
     promoter        34..52
                     /label=T7 promoter
                     /note="promoter for bacteriophage T7 RNA polymerase"
     protein_bind    53..77
                     /label=lac operator
                     /bound_moiety="lac repressor encoded by lacI"
                     /note="The lac repressor binds to the lac operator to
                     inhibit transcription in E. coli. This inhibition can be
                     relieved by adding lactose or
                     isopropyl-beta-D-thiogalactopyranoside (IPTG)."
     RBS             92..114
                     /note="efficient ribosome binding site from bacteriophage
                     T7 gene 10 (Olins and Rangwala, 1989)"
     CDS             527..544
                     /codon_start=1
                     /product="6xHis affinity tag"
                     /label=6xHis
                     /translation="HHHHHH"
     primer_bind     complement(645..663)
                     /label=T7 Term
                     /note="T7 terminator, reverse primer"
     terminator      659..706
                     /label=T7 terminator
                     /note="transcription terminator for bacteriophage T7 RNA
                     polymerase"
     rep_origin      743..1198
                     /direction=RIGHT
                     /label=f1 ori
                     /note="f1 bacteriophage origin of replication; arrow
                     indicates direction of (+) strand synthesis"
     primer_bind     complement(830..849)
                     /label=F1ori-R
                     /note="F1 origin, reverse primer"
     primer_bind     1040..1061
                     /label=F1ori-F
                     /note="F1 origin, forward primer"
     CDS             complement(1290..2105)
                     /codon_start=1
                     /gene="aph(3')-Ia"
                     /product="aminoglycoside phosphotransferase"
                     /label=KanR
                     /note="confers resistance to kanamycin in bacteria or G418
                     (Geneticin(R)) in eukaryotes"
                     /translation="MSHIQRETSCSRPRLNSNMDADLYGYKWARDNVGQSGATIYRLYG
                     KPDAPELFLKHGKGSVANDVTDEMVRLNWLTEFMPLPTIKHFIRTPDDAWLLTTAIPGK
                     TAFQVLEEYPDSGENIVDALAVFLRRLHSIPVCNCPFNSDRVFRLAQAQSRMNNGLVDA
                     SDFDDERNGWPVEQVWKEMHKLLPFSPDSVVTHGDFSLDNLIFDEGKLIGCIDVGRVGI
                     ADRYQDLAILWNCLGEFSPSLQKRLFQKYGIDNPDMNKLQFHLMLDEFF"
     primer_bind     2013..2032
                     /label=Kan-R
                     /note="Kanamycin resistance gene, reverse primer"
     primer_bind     2097..2116
                     /label=pENTR-R
                     /note="pENTR vectors, reverse primer"
     rep_origin      2227..2815
                     /direction=RIGHT
                     /label=ori
                     /note="high-copy-number ColE1/pMB1/pBR322/pUC origin of
                     replication"
     primer_bind     2716..2735
                     /label=pBR322ori-F
                     /note="pBR322 origin, forward primer"
     primer_bind     2969..2986
                     /label=L4440
                     /note="L4440 vector, forward primer"
     misc_feature    3001..3140
                     /label=bom
                     /note="basis of mobility region from pBR322"
     primer_bind     complement(3066..3085)
                     /label=pRS-marker
                     /note="pRS vectors, use to sequence yeast selectable
                     marker"
     primer_bind     3226..3248
                     /label=pGEX 3'
                     /note="pGEX vectors, reverse primer"
     CDS             complement(3242..3433)
                     /codon_start=1
                     /gene="rop"
                     /product="Rop protein, which maintains plasmids at low copy
                     number"
                     /label=rop
                     /translation="MTKQEKTALNMARFIRSQTLTLLEKLNELDADEQADICESLHDHA
                     DELYRSCLARFGDDGENL"
     CDS             complement(4242..5324)
                     /codon_start=1
                     /gene="lacI"
                     /product="lac repressor"
                     /label=lacI
                     /note="The lac repressor binds to the lac operator to
                     inhibit transcription in E. coli. This inhibition can be
                     relieved by adding lactose or
                     isopropyl-beta-D-thiogalactopyranoside (IPTG)."
                     /translation="MKPVTLYDVAEYAGVSYQTVSRVVNQASHVSAKTREKVEAAMAEL
                     NYIPNRVAQQLAGKQSLLIGVATSSLALHAPSQIVAAIKSRADQLGASVVVSMVERSGV
                     EACKAAVHNLLAQRVSGLIINYPLDDQDAIAVEAACTNVPALFLDVSDQTPINSIIFSH
                     EDGTRLGVEHLVALGHQQIALLAGPLSSVSARLRLAGWHKYLTRNQIQPIAEREGDWSA
                     MSGFQQTMQMLNEGIVPTAMLVANDQMALGAMRAITESGLRVGADISVVGYDDTEDSSC
                     YIPPLTTIKQDFRLLGQTSVDRLLQLSQGQAVKGNQLLPVSLVKRKTTLAPNTQTASPR
                     ALADSLMQLARQVSRLESGQ"
     primer_bind     5286..5305
                     /label=LacI-R
                     /note="LacI, reverse primer"
     promoter        complement(5325..5402)
                     /gene="lacI"
                     /label=lacI promoter
     primer_bind     5608..5627
                     /label=pBRrevBam
                     /note="pBR322 vectors, tet region, downstream of BamHI,
                     reverse primer"
ORIGIN
        1 gcgtagagga tcgagatctc gatcccgcga aattaatacg actcactata ggggaattgt
       61 gagcggataa caattcccct gtagaaataa ttttgtttaa ctttaagaag gagatataca
      121 tatgggtacc aatgaagagg gctttttcag cgcacgtggt catcgtccgc tggatggtag
      181 cggtagcggt tcaggtagcg caggtacagg tagcggtgca gatccggaaa aaagctatgc
      241 cgaaggtccg ggtctggatg gtggtgaaag ttttcagccg agcaaattca aaattcatgc
      301 agttgatccg gatggtgttc atcgtaccga tggcggtgat ggttttgttg ttaccattga
      361 aggtcctgca ccggtggatc cggttatggt tgataatggt gatggcacct atgatgttga
      421 atttgaaccg aaagaagcag gcgattacgt tattaatctg accctggatg gcgataatgt
      481 taatggcttt ccgaaaaccg ttaccgttaa accggcaccg agcggtcatc atcatcacca
      541 tcatggtagc gactctctgg aattcatcgc ttctaaactg gcttaactcg agtaagatcc
      601 ggctgctaac aaagcccgaa aggaagctga gttggctgct gccaccgctg agcaataact
      661 agcataaccc cttggggcct ctaaacgggt cttgaggggt tttttgctga aaggaggaac
      721 tatatccgga ttggcgaatg ggnnnnnnnn nnnnnnnnnn nnnnnnnnnn nnnnnnnnnn
      781 nnnnnnnnnn nnnnnnnnnn nnnnnnnnnn nnnnnnnnnn nnnnnnnnnn nnnnnnnnnn
      841 nnnnnnnnnn nnnnnnnnnn nnnnnncnnn nnnnnnnnnn nnnnnnnnnn nnnnnnnnnn
      901 nnnnnnnnnn nnnnnnnnnn nnnnnnnnnn nnnnnnnnnn nnnnnnnnnn nnnnnnnnan
      961 nnnnnnnnnn nnnnnnnnnn nnnnnnnnnn nnnnnnnnnn nnnnnnnncc tttgacgttg
     1021 gagtccacgt tctttnnnnn nnnnnnnnnn nnnnnnnnnn nnnnnnnnnn nnaccctatc
     1081 tcggtctatt cttttgattt ataagggatt ttgccgattt cggcctattg gttaaaaaat
     1141 gagctgattt aacaaaaatt taacgcgaat tttaacaaaa tattaacgct tacaatttag
     1201 gtggcacttt tcggggaaat gtgcgcggaa cccctatttg tttatttttc taaatacatt
     1261 caaatatgta tccgctcatg aattaattct tagaaaaact catcgagcat caaatgaaac
     1321 tgcaatttat tcatatcagg attatcaata ccatattttt gaaaaagccg tttctgtaat
     1381 gaaggagaaa actcaccgag gcagttccat aggatggcaa gatcctggta tcggtctgcg
     1441 attccgactc gtccaacatc aatacaacct attaatttcc cctcgtcaaa aataaggtta
     1501 tcaagtgaga aatcaccatg agtgacgact gaatccggtg agaatggcaa aagtttatgc
     1561 atttctttcc agacttgttc aacaggccag ccattacgct cgtcatcaaa atcactcgca
     1621 tcaaccaaac cgttattcat tcgtgattgc gcctgagcga gacgaaatac gcgatcgctg
     1681 ttaaaaggac aattacaaac aggaatcgaa tgcaaccggc gcaggaacac tgccagcgca
     1741 tcaacaatat tttcacctga atcaggatat tcttctaata cctggaatgc tgttttcccg
     1801 gggatcgcag tggtgagtaa ccatgcatca tcaggagtac ggataaaatg cttgatggtc
     1861 ggaagaggca taaattccgt cagccagttt agtctgacca tctcatctgt aacatcattg
     1921 gcaacgctac ctttgccatg tttcagaaac aactctggcg catcgggctt cccatacaat
     1981 cgatagattg tcgcacctga ttgcccgaca ttatcgcgag cccatttata cccatataaa
     2041 tcagcatcca tgttggaatt taatcgcggc ctagagcaag acgtttcccg ttgaatatgg
     2101 ctcataacac cccttgtatt actgtttatg taagcagaca gttttattgt tcatgaccaa
     2161 aatcccttaa cgtgagtttt cgttccactg agcgtcagac cccgtagaaa agatcaaagg
     2221 atcttcttga gatccttttt ttctgcgcgt aatctgctgc ttgcaaacaa aaaaaccacc
     2281 gctaccagcg gtggtttgtt tgccggatca agagctacca actctttttc cgaaggtaac
     2341 tggcttcagc agagcgcaga taccaaatac tgtccttcta gtgtagccgt agttaggcca
     2401 ccacttcaag aactctgtag caccgcctac atacctcgct ctgctaatcc tgttaccagt
     2461 ggctgctgcc agtggcgata agtcgtgtct taccgggttg gactcaagac gatagttacc
     2521 ggataaggcg cagcggtcgg gctgaacggg gggttcgtgc acacagccca gcttggagcg
     2581 aacgacctac accgaactga gatacctaca gcgtgagcta tgagaaagcg ccacgcttcc
     2641 cgaagggaga aaggcggaca ggtatccggt aagcggcagg gtcggaacag gagagcgcac
     2701 gagggagctt ccagggggaa acgcctggta tctttatagt cctgtcgggt ttcgccacct
     2761 ctgacttgag cgtcgatttt tgtgatgctc gtcagggggg cggagcctat ggaaaaacgc
     2821 cagcaacgcg gcctttttac ggttcctggc cttttgctgg ccttttgctc acatgttctt
     2881 tcctgcgtta tcccctgatt ctgtggataa ccgtattacc gcctttgagt gagctgatac
     2941 cgctcgccgc agccgaacga ccgagcgcag cgagtcagtg agcgaggaag cggaagagcg
     3001 cctgatgcgg tattttctcc ttacgcatct gtgcggtatt tcacaccgca atggtgcact
     3061 ctcagtacaa tctgctctga tgccgcatag ttaagccagt atacactccg ctatcgctac
     3121 gtgactgggt catggctgcg ccccgacacc cgccaacacc cgctgacgcg ccctgacggg
     3181 cttgtctgct cccggcatcc gcttacagac aagctgtgac cgtctccggg agctgcatgt
     3241 gtcagaggtt ttcaccgtca tcaccgaaac gcgcgaggca gctgcggtaa agctcatcag
     3301 cgtggtcgtg aagcgattca cagatgtctg cctgttcatc cgcgtccagc tcgttgagtt
     3361 tctccagaag cgttaatgtc tggcttctga taaagcgggc catgttaagg gcggtttttt
     3421 cctgtttggt cactgatgcc tccgtgtaag ggggatttct gttcatgggg gtaatgatac
     3481 cgatgaaacg agagaggatg ctcacgatac gggttactga tgatgaacat gcccggttac
     3541 tggaacgttg tgagggtaaa caactggcgg tatggatgcg gcgggaccag agaaaaatca
     3601 ctcagggtca atgccagcgc ttcgttaata cagatgtagg tgttccacag ggtagccagc
     3661 agcatcctgc gatgcagatc cggaacataa tggtgcaggg cgctgacttc cgcgtttcca
     3721 gactttacga aacacggaaa ccgaagacca ttcatgttgt tgctcaggtc gcagacgttt
     3781 tgcagcagca gtcgcttcac gttcgctcgc gtatcggtga ttcattctgc taaccagtaa
     3841 ggcaaccccg ccagcctagc cgggtcctca acgacaggag cacgatcatg cgcacccgtg
     3901 gggccgccat gccggcgata atggcctgct tctcgccgaa acgtttggtg gcgggaccag
     3961 tgacgaaggc ttgagcgagg gcgtgcaaga ttccgaatac cgcaagcgac aggccgatca
     4021 tcgtcgcgct ccagcgaaag cggtcctcgc cgaaaatgac ccagagcgct gccggcacct
     4081 gtcctacgag ttgcatgata aagaagacag tcataagtgc ggcgacgata gtcatgcccc
     4141 gcgcccaccg gaaggagctg actgggttga aggctctcaa gggcatcggt cgagatcccg
     4201 gtgcctaatg agtgagctaa cttacattaa ttgcgttgcg ctcactgccc gctttccagt
     4261 cgggaaacct gtcgtgccag ctgcattaat gaatcggcca acgcgcgggg agaggcggtt
     4321 tgcgtattgg gcgccagggt ggtttttctt ttcaccagtg agacgggcaa cagctgattg
     4381 cccttcaccg cctggccctg agagagttgc agcaagcggt ccacgctggt ttgccccagc
     4441 aggcgaaaat cctgtttgat ggtggttaac ggcgggatat aacatgagct gtcttcggta
     4501 tcgtcgtatc ccactaccga gatatccgca ccaacgcgca gcccggactc ggtaatggcg
     4561 cgcattgcgc ccagcgccat ctgatcgttg gcaaccagca tcgcagtggg aacgatgccc
     4621 tcattcagca tttgcatggt ttgttgaaaa ccggacatgg cactccagtc gccttcccgt
     4681 tccgctatcg gctgaatttg attgcgagtg agatatttat gccagccagc cagacgcaga
     4741 cgcgccgaga cagaacttaa tgggcccgct aacagcgcga tttgctggtg acccaatgcg
     4801 accagatgct ccacgcccag tcgcgtaccg tcttcatggg agaaaataat actgttgatg
     4861 ggtgtctggt cagagacatc aagaaataac gccggaacat tagtgcaggc agcttccaca
     4921 gcaatggcat cctggtcatc cagcggatag ttaatgatca gcccactgac gcgttgcgcg
     4981 agaagattgt gcaccgccgc tttacaggct tcgacgccgc ttcgttctac catcgacacc
     5041 accacgctgg cacccagttg atcggcgcga gatttaatcg ccgcgacaat ttgcgacggc
     5101 gcgtgcaggg ccagactgga ggtggcaacg ccaatcagca acgactgttt gcccgccagt
     5161 tgttgtgcca cgcggttggg aatgtaattc agctccgcca tcgccgcttc cactttttcc
     5221 cgcgttttcg cagaaacgtg gctggcctgg ttcaccacgc gggaaacggt ctgataagag
     5281 acaccggcat actctgcgac atcgtataac gttactggtt tcacattcac caccctgaat
     5341 tgactctctt ccgggcgcta tcatgccata ccgcgaaagg ttttgcgcca ttcgatggtg
     5401 tccgggatct cgacgctctc ccttatgcga ctcctgcatt aggaagcagc ccagtagtag
     5461 gttgaggccg ttgagcaccg ccgccgcaag gaatggtgca tgcaaggaga tggcgcccaa
     5521 cagtcccccg gccacggggc ctgccaccat acccacgccg aaacaagcgc tcatgagccc
     5581 gaagtggcga gcccgatctt ccccatcggt gatgtcggcg atataggcgc cagcaaccgc
     5641 acctgtggcg ccggtgatgc cggccacgat gcgtccg
//
