[The description below was written by a language model from this plasmid's Addgene catalogue record and the feature table of its GenBank file.]
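Description:
pET28a-Fgß-ddFLN4-HIS-ybbr is a bacterial expression plasmid of about 5.7 kb built on the pET28a backbone for producing a small recombinant fusion protein in E. coli. It is selected with kanamycin through the aph(3')-Ia gene. It replicates from a ColE1/pBR322-type origin that is accompanied by rop and the bom region, consistent with the low copy number listed for it. An f1 phage origin is also present. Expression follows the standard pET arrangement: a T7 promoter followed by a lac operator and the T7 gene 10 ribosome binding site, closed by a T7 terminator. A plasmid-borne lacI gene supplies repressor, so transcription is IPTG-inducible in hosts that provide T7 RNA polymerase.

The 465 bp insert, assembled by Gibson cloning, encodes the wild-type human fibrinogen β (Fgß) peptide fused to the fourth filamin domain of Dictyostelium discoideum (ddFLN4, carrying a C18S mutation). This is followed by a C-terminal 6xHis tag for affinity purification and a ybbR tag. The ybbR tag is a short peptide that allows enzymatic, site-specific covalent attachment, here used to immobilise the protein through its C-terminus. The ddFLN4 domain is described as a "fingerprint", meaning a marker domain that helps identify genuine single-molecule events in force measurements. According to the record, tethering the peptide in this geometry yields high forces, and the associated publication concerns the extreme mechanostability of a pathogen adhesin.

Two sequence records are held, 5681 and 5677 bp, with the same features but different start points. In both, only the 6xHis tag is annotated within the coding region. The Fgß, ddFLN4 and ybbR segments are not marked.
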