Addgene plasmid #101239: pET28a-Fgß-ddFLN4-HIS-ybbr
Purpose: wildtype Fgß peptide with ddFLN4 fingerprint domain with C-terminal ybbr tag for covalent immobilization - resulting in high forces
Depositing lab: Hermann Gaub. Depositing organization: Ludwig-Maximilians-Universitaet Muenchen (LMU). Publication: Molecular mechanism of extreme mechanostability in a pathogen adhesin. Milles LF, Schulten K, Gaub HE, Bernardi RC. Science. 2018 Mar 30;359(6383):1527-1533. doi: 10.1126/science.aar2094. PubMed 29599244.
Backbone
  Vector backbone: pET28a
  Backbone manufacturer: EMD Biosciences
  Backbone size w/o insert (bp): 5216
  Total vector size (bp): 5681
  Vector type: Bacterial Expression
Growth in bacteria
  Bacterial resistance: Kanamycin, 50 μg/mL
  Growth temperature: 37°C
  Growth strain: DH5alpha
  Copy number: Low Copy
Gene/Insert
  Gene/Insert name: Fgß peptide, ddFLN4 fingerprint
  Species: H. sapiens (human); D. discoideum
  Insert size (bp): 465
  Mutation: C18S in ddFLN4
  Entrez Gene: FGB (a.k.a. HEL-S-78p)
  Promoter: T7
  Tag / fusion protein: HIS (C terminal on insert); ybbr (C terminal on insert)
  Cloning method: Gibson Cloning
  Sequencing primers: 5′ TAATACGACTCACTATAGGG; 3′ CTAGTTATTGCTCAGCGGT
Terms and licenses: Academic/Nonprofit Terms; Industry Terms: Not Available to Industry
How to cite: pET28a-Fgß-ddFLN4-HIS-ybbr was a gift from Hermann Gaub (Addgene plasmid # 101239 ; http://n2t.net/addgene:101239 ; RRID:Addgene_101239)
